>Addgene plasmid #108513 | pAJM.712 | addgene full sequence | sequence record 210310 | Addgene NGS Result
CTGTCACCGGATGTGCTTTCCGGTCTGATGAGTCCGTGAGGACGAAACAGCCTCTACAAATAATTTTGTT
TAATACTAGAGAAAGAGGGGAAATACTAGATGGTGAGCAAGGGCGAGGAGCTGTTCACCGGGGTGGTGCC
CATCCTGGTCGAGCTGGACGGCGACGTAAACGGCCACAAGTTCAGCGTGTCCGGCGAGGGCGAGGGCGAT
GCCACCTACGGCAAGCTGACCCTGAAGTTCATCTGCACCACAGGCAAGCTGCCCGTGCCCTGGCCCACCC
TCGTGACCACCTTCGGCTACGGCCTGCAATGCTTCGCCCGCTACCCCGACCACATGAAGCTGCACGACTT
CTTCAAGTCCGCCATGCCCGAAGGCTACGTCCAGGAGCGCACCATCTTCTTCAAGGACGACGGCAACTAC
AAGACCCGCGCCGAGGTGAAGTTCGAGGGCGACACCCTGGTGAACCGCATCGAGCTGAAGGGCATCGACT
TCAAGGAGGACGGCAACATCCTGGGGCACAAGCTGGAGTACAACTACAACAGCCACAACGTCTATATCAT
GGCCGACAAGCAGAAGAACGGCATCAAGGTGAACTTCAAGATCCGCCACAACATCGAGGACGGCAGCGTG
CAGCTCGCCGACCACTACCAGCAGAACACCCCAATCGGCGACGGCCCCGTGCTGCTGCCCGACAACCACT
ACCTTAGCTACCAGTCCGCCCTGAGCAAAGACCCCAACGAGAAGCGCGATCACATGGTCCTGCTGGAGTT
CGTGACCGCCGCCGGGATCACTCTCGGCATGGACGAGCTGTACAAGTAACTCGGTACCAAATTCCAGAAA
AGAGGCCTCCCGAAAGGGGGGCCTTTTTTCGTTTTGGTCCAATGGCGGCGCGCCATCGAATGAGGTGCTT
CCTCGCTCACTGACTCGCTGCACGAGGCAGACCTCAGCGCTAGCGGAGTGTATACTGGCTTACTATGTTG
GCACTGATGAGGGTGTCAGTGAAGTGCTTCATGTGGCAGGAGAAAAAAGGCTGCACCGGTGCGTCAGCAG
AATATGTGATACAGGATATATTCCGCTTCCTCGCTCACTGACTCGCTACGCTCGGTCGTTCGACTGCGGC
GAGCGGAAATGGCTTACGAACGGGGCGGAGATTTCCTGGAAGATGCCAGGAAGATACTTAACAGGGAAGT
GAGAGGGCCGCGGCAAAGCCGTTTTTCCATAGGCTCCGCCCCCCTGACAAGCATCACGAAATCTGACGCT
CAAATCAGTGGTGGCGAAACCCGACAGGACTATAAAGATACCAGGCGTTTCCCCCTGGCGGCTCCCTCGT
GCGCTCTCCTGTTCCTGCCTTTCGGTTTACCGGTGTCATTCCGCTGTTATGGCCGCGTTTGTCTCATTCC
ACGCCTGACACTCAGTTCCGGGTAGGCAGTTCGCTCCAAGCTGGACTGTATGCACGAACCCCCCGTTCAG
TCCGACCGCTGCGCCTTATCCGGTAACTATCGTCTTGAGTCCAACCCGGAAAGACATGCAAAAGCACCAC
TGGCAGCAGCCACTGGTAATTGATTTAGAGGAGTTAGTCTTGAAGTCATGCGCCGGTTAAGGCTAAACTG
AAAGGACAAGTTTTGGTGACTGCGCTCCTCCAAGCCAGTTACCTCGGTTCAAAGAGTTGGTAGCTCAGAG
AACCTTCGAAAAACCGCCCCGCAAGGCGGTTTTTTCGTTTTCAGAGCAAGAGATTACGCGCAGACCAAAA
CGATCTCAAGAAGATCATCTTATTAAGGGGTCTGACGCTCAGTGGAACGAAAAATCAATCTAAAGTATAT
ATGAGTAAACTTGGTCTGACAGTTACCTTAGAAAAACTCATCGAGCATCAAATGAAACTGCAATTTATTC
ATATCAGGATTATCAATACCATATTTTTGAAAAAGCCGTTTCTGTAATGAAGGAGAAAACTCACCGAGGC
AGTTCCATAGGATGGCAAGATCCTGGTATCGGTCTGCGATTCCGACTCGTCCAACATCAATACAACCTAT
TAATTTCCCCTCGTCAAAAATAAGGTTATCAAGTGAGAAATCACCATGAGTGACGACTGAATCCGGTGAG
AATGGCAAAAGCTTATGCATTTCTTTCCAGACTTGTTCAACAGGCCAGCCATTACGCTCGTCATCAAAAT
CACTCGCATCAACCAAACCGTTATTCATTCGTGATTGCGCCTGAGCGAGACGAAATACGCGATCGCTGTT
AAAAGGACAATTACAAACAGGAATCGAATGCAACCGGCGCAGGAACACTGCCAGCGCATCAACAATATTT
TCACCTGAATCAGGATATTCTTCTAATACCTGGAATGCTGTTTTCCCGGGGATCGCAGTGGTGAGTAACC
ATGCATCATCAGGAGTACGGATAAAATGCTTGATGGTCGGAAGAGGCATAAATTCCGTCAGCCAGTTTAG
TCTGACCATCTCATCTGTAACATCATTGGCAACGCTACCTTTGCCATGTTTCAGAAACAACTCTGGCGCA
TCGGGCTTCCCATACAATCGATAGATTGTCGCACCTGATTGCCCGACATTATCGCGAGCCCATTTATACC
CATATAAATCAGCATCCATGTTGGAATTTAATCGCGGCCTGGAGCAAGACGTTTCCCGTTGAATATGGCT
CATAACACCCCTTGTATTACTGTTTATGTAAGCAGACAGTTTTATTGTTCATGATGATATATTTTTATCT
TGTGCAATGTACATCAGAGATTTTGAGACACAACCAATTATTGAAGGCCTCCCTAACGGGGGGCCTTTTT
TTGTTTCTGGTCTCCCGCTTAACGATCGTTGGCTGAACAAACAGACAATCTGGTCTGTTTGTATTATGGA
AAATTTTTCTGTATAATAGATTCAACAAACAGACAATCTGGTCTGTTTGTATTATAG
Features (pLannotate 1.2.2; 9 found; start..end, strand, type, name):
      1..50      +  misc_RNA       sTRSV HHRz: hammerhead ribozyme from the tobacco ringspot virus satellite RNA (Khvorova et al., 2003)
    100..819     +  CDS            EYFP: enhanced YFP mammalian codon-optimized
    907..929     -  rep_origin     RSF ori (fragment): Plasmids containing the RSF 1030 origin of replication can be propagated in E. coli cells that contain additional plasmids with compatible origins.
    946..972     +  misc_feature   bom (fragment): basis of mobility region from pBR322
   1071..1126    -  rep_origin     RSF ori (fragment): Plasmids containing the RSF 1030 origin of replication can be propagated in E. coli cells that contain additional plasmids with compatible origins.
   1214..1759    -  rep_origin     p15A ori: Plasmids containing the medium-copy-number p15A origin of replication can be propagated in E. coli cells that contain a second plasmid with the ColE1 origin.
   1848..2663    -  CDS            KanR: aminoglycoside phosphotransferase; aph(3')-Ia; confers resistance to kanamycin in bacteria or G418 (Geneticin®) in eukaryotes
   2836..2863    +  protein_bind   CuO: CymR-binding P2 operator sequence from the p-cmt operon of Pseudomonas putida (Mullick et al., 2006) CymR
   2894..2921    +  protein_bind   CuO: CymR-binding P2 operator sequence from the p-cmt operon of Pseudomonas putida (Mullick et al., 2006) CymR
