[The description below was written by a language model from this plasmid's Addgene catalogue record and pLannotate feature annotations shown in this document.]
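Description:
pAJM.712 is a small (about 2.9 kb) bacterial reporter plasmid built on a p15A-Kan backbone and designed to read out cuminic acid (cumate) sensing in the E. coli "Marionette" strains. It replicates from the p15A origin, which the catalogue lists as low copy and which is compatible with ColE1-type plasmids, and it is selected with kanamycin through an aph(3')-Ia aminoglycoside phosphotransferase gene. The short matches to the RSF origin and to the pBR322 bom region in the annotation are only fragments. They most likely reflect sequence similarity near the p15A origin rather than separate functional elements.

The synthetic insert, PCymRC-YFP, places a yellow fluorescent protein coding sequence (annotated as EYFP) under the control of the engineered PCymRC promoter. The promoter itself is not annotated as a feature, but two copies of the CuO operator, the CymR-binding site from the Pseudomonas putida p-cmt operon, lie just upstream of the transcription unit on the circular map. This fits a promoter that CymR represses and cumate relieves. Between the operators and the YFP gene sits a hammerhead ribozyme from the tobacco ringspot virus satellite RNA. Such a ribozyme typically acts as an insulator, cleaving off the promoter-derived 5' leader so that translation of the reporter does not depend on the upstream promoter context.

No CymR gene is annotated on the plasmid, consistent with its stated use in a Marionette strain, where the host presumably supplies the repressor. Fluorescence then reports the response of the cumate sensor, for example when characterising induction.
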