Addgene plasmid #108513: pAJM.712
Purpose: PCymRC-YFP Reporter. Cuma sensor for use in Marionette strain.
Depositing lab: Christopher Voigt. Depositing organization: Massachusetts Institute of Technology. Publication: Escherichia coli "Marionette" strains with 12 highly optimized small-molecule sensors. Meyer AJ, Segall-Shapiro TH, Glassey E, Zhang J, Voigt CA. Nat Chem Biol. 2018 Nov 26. pii: 10.1038/s41589-018-0168-3. doi: 10.1038/s41589-018-0168-3. PubMed 30478458.
Backbone
  Vector backbone: p15A-Kan
  Vector type: Bacterial Expression
Growth in bacteria
  Bacterial resistance: Kanamycin, 50 μg/mL
  Growth temperature: 37°C
  Growth strain: NEB Stable
  Copy number: Low Copy
Gene/Insert
  Gene/Insert name: PCymRC-YFP
  Species: Synthetic
  Cloning method: Gibson Cloning
Terms and licenses: Academic/Nonprofit Terms; Industry Terms: Not Available to Industry
Depositor comments: Please visit https://www.biorxiv.org/content/early/2018/04/10/285866 for bioRxiv preprint.
How to cite: pAJM.712 was a gift from Christopher Voigt (Addgene plasmid # 108513 ; http://n2t.net/addgene:108513 ; RRID:Addgene_108513)
